Addgene plasmid #221682: pcDNA4.1-Myc-RNF8-4A
Purpose: Mammalian expression of Myc-tagged human RNF8 (R477A/E478A/R479A/K480A)
Depositing lab: Derrick Sek Tong Ong. Depositing organization: National University of Singapore. Publication: CAMK2D serves as a molecular scaffold for RNF8-MAD2 complex to induce mitotic checkpoint in glioma. Chuah YH, Tay EXY, Grinchuk OV, Yoon J, Feng J, Kannan S, Robert M, Jakhar R, Liang Y, Lee BWL, Wang LC, Lim YT, Zhao T, Sobota RM, Lu G, Low BC, Crasta KC, Verma CS, Lin Z, Ong DST. Cell Death Differ. 2023 Aug;30(8):1973-1987. doi: 10.1038/s41418-023-01192-3. Epub 2023 Jul 19. PubMed 37468549.
Backbone
  Vector backbone: pcDNA4.1/TO/myc-HisA
  Vector type: Mammalian Expression
Growth in bacteria
  Bacterial resistance: Ampicillin, 100 μg/mL
  Growth temperature: 37°C
  Growth strain: DH5alpha
  Copy number: High Copy
Gene/Insert
  Gene/Insert name: RNF8
  Species: H. sapiens (human)
  Mutation: R477A, E478A, R479A, K480A
  Entrez Gene: RNF8 (a.k.a. hRNF8)
  Cloning method: Restriction Enzyme; 5′ cloning site EcoRI (unknown if destroyed); 3′ cloning site XhoI (unknown if destroyed)
Terms and licenses: Academic/Nonprofit Terms; Industry Terms: Not Available to Industry
Depositor comments: This is a mutated version of plasmid #221676.
How to cite: pcDNA4.1-Myc-RNF8-4A was a gift from Derrick Sek Tong Ong (Addgene plasmid # 221682 ; http://n2t.net/addgene:221682 ; RRID:Addgene_221682)
