[The description below was written by a language model from this plasmid's Addgene catalogue record and pLannotate feature annotations shown in this document.]
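Description:
pcDNA4.1-Myc-RNF8-4A is a mammalian expression plasmid built on the pcDNA4.1/TO/myc-HisA backbone and encoding Myc-tagged human RNF8 with four alanine substitutions (R477A, E478A, R479A, K480A). It is propagated in E. coli as a high-copy plasmid through a ColE1/pUC-type origin and selected with ampicillin via the β-lactamase gene. An f1 origin is also present. A second marker cassette places the Sh ble gene (BleoR) under tandem SV40 early and EM7 promoters, followed by an SV40 polyadenylation signal. This arrangement allows Zeocin-family selection in mammalian cells and, in principle, in bacteria.

The RNF8 coding sequence was inserted between EcoRI and XhoI sites, downstream of the CMV enhancer and promoter, and is terminated by the bovine growth hormone polyadenylation signal. Two short elements annotated just after the CMV promoter as PLtetO-1 fragments correspond to tet operator sites. These fit the "TO" design of the backbone: transcription is constitutive in ordinary cells but can be repressed, and then induced with tetracycline, in cells expressing the Tet repressor. The Myc tag is named in the catalogue entry but is not annotated separately in the feature table, so its exact position relative to RNF8 cannot be confirmed from the record.

RNF8 is an E3 ubiquitin ligase known for its role in DNA damage signalling. The record describes this plasmid as a mutated version of a companion wild-type construct, so it is suited to side-by-side comparisons in transfected cells. The associated work concerns an RNF8-MAD2 complex scaffolded by CAMK2D in glioma mitotic checkpoint control, but the record does not state what functional effect the 4A substitutions have.
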