Features (pLannotate 1.2.2; 22 found; start..end, strand, type, name):
     65..81      -  protein_bind   lac operator: The lac repressor binds to the lac operator to inhibit transcription in E. coli. This inhibition can be relieved by adding lactose or isopropyl-β-D-thiogalactopyranoside (IPTG). lac repressor encoded by lacI
     89..119     -  promoter       lac promoter: promoter for the E. coli lac operon
    134..155     -  protein_bind   CAP binding site: CAP binding activates transcription in the presence of cAMP. E. coli catabolite activator protein
    168..260     -  CDS            lacI (fragment): lac repressor; lacI; The lac repressor binds to the lac operator to inhibit transcription in E. coli. This inhibition can be relieved by adding lactose or isopropyl-β-D-thiogalactopyranoside (IPTG).
    443..1031    -  rep_origin     ori: high-copy-number ColE1/pMB1/pBR322/pUC origin of replication
   1202..2062    -  CDS            AmpR: β-lactamase; bla; confers resistance to ampicillin, carbenicillin, and related antibiotics
   2063..2167    -  promoter       AmpR promoter: bla
   2226..2278    -  misc_feature   bom (fragment): basis of mobility region from pBR322
   2433..2812    +  enhancer       CMV enhancer: human cytomegalovirus immediate early enhancer
   2813..3016    +  promoter       CMV promoter: human cytomegalovirus (CMV) immediate early promoter
   3018..3037    +  promoter       PLtetO-1 promoter (fragment): modified phage lambda PL promoter with tet operator sites (Lutz and Bujard, 1997)
   3039..3058    +  promoter       PLtetO-1 promoter (fragment): modified phage lambda PL promoter with tet operator sites (Lutz and Bujard, 1997)
   3066..3099    +  promoter       TRE3GV promoter (fragment): 3rd-generation Tet-responsive promoter that can be activated by binding of Tet-On® 3G, optimized for retroviral and lentiviral vectors
   3223..4677    +  CDS            RNF8: RNF8_HUMAN - Also known as KIAA0646. Experimental evidence at protein level: Swiss-Prot protein existence level 1. E3 ubiquitin-protein ligase that plays a key role in DNA damage signaling via 2 distinct roles: by mediating the 'Lys-63'-linked ubiquitination of histones H2A and H2AX and promoting the recruitment of DNA repair proteins at double-strand breaks (DSBs) sites, and by catalyzing 'Lys-48'-linked ubiquitination to remove target proteins from DNA damage sites. Following DNA DSBs, it is recruited to the sites of damage by ATM-phosphorylated MDC1 and catalyzes the 'Lys-63'-linked ubiquit
   4790..5014    +  polyA_signal   bGH poly(A) signal: bovine growth hormone polyadenylation signal
   5018..5039    +  promoter       SV40 promoter (fragment): SV40 enhancer and early promoter
   5060..5488    +  rep_origin     f1 ori (sequence partly withheld): f1 bacteriophage origin of replication; arrow indicates direction of (+) strand synthesis
   5502..5831    +  promoter       SV40 promoter: SV40 enhancer and early promoter
   5879..5926    +  promoter       EM7 promoter: synthetic bacterial promoter&nbsp
   5945..6319    +  CDS            BleoR: antibiotic-binding protein; Sh ble from Streptoalloteichus hindustanus; confers resistance to bleomycin, phleomycin, and Zeocin™
   6329..6454    +  CDS            ble (fragment): BLE_KLEPN - Experimental evidence at protein level: Swiss-Prot protein existence level 1. Binding protein with a strong affinity to the bleomycin family of antibiotics. Binds to CL990; an antimitotic-antibiotic compound. From Klebsiella pneumoniae.
   6449..6570    +  polyA_signal   SV40 poly(A) signal: SV40 polyadenylation signal
>Addgene plasmid #221682 | pcDNA4.1-Myc-RNF8-4A | addgene full sequence | sequence record 442601 | Addgene NGS Result
GTATACCGTCGACCTCTAGCTAGAGCTTGGCGTAATCATGGTCATAGCTGTTTCCTGTGTGAAATTGTTA
TCCGCTCACAATTCCACACAACATACGAGCCGGAAGCATAAAGTGTAAAGCCTGGGGTGCCTAATGAGTG
AGCTAACTCACATTAATTGCGTTGCGCTCACTGCCCGCTTTCCAGTCGGGAAACCTGTCGTGCCAGCTGC
ATTAATGAATCGGCCAACGCGCGGGGAGAGGCGGTTTGCGTATTGGGCGCTCTTCCGCTTCCTCGCTCAC
TGACTCGCTGCGCTCGGTCGTTCGGCTGCGGCGAGCGGTATCAGCTCACTCAAAGGCGGTAATACGGTTA
TCCACAGAATCAGGGGATAACGCAGGAAAGAACATGTGAGCAAAAGGCCAGCAAAAGGCCAGGAACCGTA
AAAAGGCCGCGTTGCTGGCGTTTTTCCATAGGCTCCGCCCCCCTGACGAGCATCACAAAAATCGACGCTC
AAGTCAGAGGTGGCGAAACCCGACAGGACTATAAAGATACCAGGCGTTTCCCCCTGGAAGCTCCCTCGTG
CGCTCTCCTGTTCCGACCCTGCCGCTTACCGGATACCTGTCCGCCTTTCTCCCTTCGGGAAGCGTGGCGC
TTTCTCATAGCTCACGCTGTAGGTATCTCAGTTCGGTGTAGGTCGTTCGCTCCAAGCTGGGCTGTGTGCA
CGAACCCCCCGTTCAGCCCGACCGCTGCGCCTTATCCGGTAACTATCGTCTTGAGTCCAACCCGGTAAGA
CACGACTTATCGCCACTGGCAGCAGCCACTGGTAACAGGATTAGCAGAGCGAGGTATGTAGGCGGTGCTA
CAGAGTTCTTGAAGTGGTGGCCTAACTACGGCTACACTAGAAGAACAGTATTTGGTATCTGCGCTCTGCT
GAAGCCAGTTACCTTCGGAAAAAGAGTTGGTAGCTCTTGATCCGGCAAACAAACCACCGCTGGTAGCGGT
GGTTTTTTTGTTTGCAAGCAGCAGATTACGCGCAGAAAAAAAGGATCTCAAGAAGATCCTTTGATCTTTT
CTACGGGGTCTGACGCTCAGTGGAACGAAAACTCACGTTAAGGGATTTTGGTCATGAGATTATCAAAAAG
GATCTTCACCTAGATCCTTTTAAATTAAAAATGAAGTTTTAAATCAATCTAAAGTATATATGAGTAAACT
TGGTCTGACAGTTACCAATGCTTAATCAGTGAGGCACCTATCTCAGCGATCTGTCTATTTCGTTCATCCA
TAGTTGCCTGACTCCCCGTCGTGTAGATAACTACGATACGGGAGGGCTTACCATCTGGCCCCAGTGCTGC
AATGATACCGCGAGACCCACGCTCACCGGCTCCAGATTTATCAGCAATAAACCAGCCAGCCGGAAGGGCC
GAGCGCAGAAGTGGTCCTGCAACTTTATCCGCCTCCATCCAGTCTATTAATTGTTGCCGGGAAGCTAGAG
TAAGTAGTTCGCCAGTTAATAGTTTGCGCAACGTTGTTGCCATTGCTACAGGCATCGTGGTGTCACGCTC
GTCGTTTGGTATGGCTTCATTCAGCTCCGGTTCCCAACGATCAAGGCGAGTTACATGATCCCCCATGTTG
TGCAAAAAAGCGGTTAGCTCCTTCGGTCCTCCGATCGTTGTCAGAAGTAAGTTGGCCGCAGTGTTATCAC
TCATGGTTATGGCAGCACTGCATAATTCTCTTACTGTCATGCCATCCGTAAGATGCTTTTCTGTGACTGG
TGAGTACTCAACCAAGTCATTCTGAGAATAGTGTATGCGGCGACCGAGTTGCTCTTGCCCGGCGTCAATA
CGGGATAATACCGCGCCACATAGCAGAACTTTAAAAGTGCTCATCATTGGAAAACGTTCTTCGGGGCGAA
AACTCTCAAGGATCTTACCGCTGTTGAGATCCAGTTCGATGTAACCCACTCGTGCACCCAACTGATCTTC
AGCATCTTTTACTTTCACCAGCGTTTCTGGGTGAGCAAAAACAGGAAGGCAAAATGCCGCAAAAAAGGGA
ATAAGGGCGACACGGAAATGTTGAATACTCATACTCTTCCTTTTTCAATATTATTGAAGCATTTATCAGG
GTTATTGTCTCATGAGCGGATACATATTTGAATGTATTTAGAAAAATAAACAAATAGGGGTTCCGCGCAC
ATTTCCCCGAAAAGTGCCACCTGACGTCGACGGATCGGGAGATCTCCCGATCCCCTATGGTGCACTCTCA
GTACAATCTGCTCTGATGCCGCATAGTTAAGCCAGTATCTGCTCCCTGCTTGTGTGTTGGAGGTCGCTGA
GTAGTGCGCGAGCAAAATTTAAGCTACAACAAGGCAAGGCTTGACCGACAATTGCATGAAGAATCTGCTT
AGGGTTAGGCGTTTTGCGCTGCTTCGCGATGTACGGGCCAGATATACGCGTTGACATTGATTATTGACTA
GTTATTAATAGTAATCAATTACGGGGTCATTAGTTCATAGCCCATATATGGAGTTCCGCGTTACATAACT
TACGGTAAATGGCCCGCCTGGCTGACCGCCCAACGACCCCCGCCCATTGACGTCAATAATGACGTATGTT
CCCATAGTAACGCCAATAGGGACTTTCCATTGACGTCAATGGGTGGAGTATTTACGGTAAACTGCCCACT
TGGCAGTACATCAAGTGTATCATATGCCAAGTACGCCCCCTATTGACGTCAATGACGGTAAATGGCCCGC
CTGGCATTATGCCCAGTACATGACCTTATGGGACTTTCCTACTTGGCAGTACATCTACGTATTAGTCATC
GCTATTACCATGGTGATGCGGTTTTGGCAGTACATCAATGGGCGTGGATAGCGGTTTGACTCACGGGGAT
TTCCAAGTCTCCACCCCATTGACGTCAATGGGAGTTTGTTTTGGCACCAAAATCAACGGGACTTTCCAAA
ATGTCGTAACAACTCCGCCCCATTGACGCAAATGGGCGGTAGGCGTGTACGGTGGGAGGTCTATATAAGC
AGAGCTCTCCCTATCAGTGATAGAGATCTCCCTATCAGTGATAGAGATCGTCGACGAGCTCGTTTAGTGA
ACCGTCAGATCGCCTGGAGACGCCATCCACGCTGTTTTGACCTCCATAGAAGACACCGGGACCGATCCAG
CCTCCGGACTCTAGCGTTTAAACTTAAGCTTGGTACCGAGCTCGGATCCACTAGTCCAGTGTGGTGGAAT
TCATGGGGGAGCCCGGCTTCTTCGTCACAGGAGACCGCGCCGGTGGCCGGAGCTGGTGCCTGCGGCGGGT
GGGGATGAGCGCCGGGTGGCTGCTGCTGGAAGATGGGTGCGAGGTGACTGTAGGACGAGGATTTGGTGTC
ACATACCAACTGGTATCAAAAATCTGCCCCCTGATGATTTCTCGAAACCACTGTGTTTTGAAGCAGAATC
CTGAGGGCCAATGGACAATTATGGACAACAAGAGTCTAAATGGTGTTTGGCTGAACAGAGCGCGTCTGGA
ACCTTTAAGGGTCTATTCCATTCATCAGGGAGACTACATCCAACTTGGAGTGCCTCTGGAAAATAAGGAG
AATGCGGAGTATGAATATGAAGTTACTGAAGAAGACTGGGAGACAATATATCCTTGTCTTTCCCCAAAGA
ATGACCAAATGATAGAAAAAAATAAGGAATTGAGAACTAAAAGGAAATTCAGTTTGGATGAATTAGCAGG
TCCTGGAGCTGAAGGCCCCTCAAATTTGAAATCCAAAATAAATAAAGTGTCTTGTGAATCTGGTCAGCCA
GTGAAATCACAGGGGAAAGGTGAAGTGGCCAGTACACCCTCTGACAATTTGGATCCTAAGTTGACTGCCC
TTGAGCCAAGTAAGACCACAGGGGCTCCCATTTACCCTGGCTTCCCCAAAGTCACAGAGGTTCATCATGA
GCAGAAAGCCTCAAACTCTTCAGCATCTCAGAGAAGCTTACAGATGTTTAAGGTGACCATGTCCAGGATT
CTGAGGCTCAAAATACAGATGCAGGAAAAACATGAAGCCGTTATGAATGTGAAAAAGCAGACCCAAAAGG
GGAACTCAAAGAAAGTTGTGCAAATGGAGCAGGAACTTCAGGACTTACAGTCCCAGCTGTGTGCAGAGCA
GGCTCAGCAGCAGGCAAGAGTGGAGCAACTAGAGAAGACTTTCCAGGAAGAGGAACAGCATCTTCAGGGT
TTGGAGATAGCCCAAGGAGAAAAGGACCTGAAGCAACAGCTGGCCCAGGCTCTGCAGGAGCATTGGGCTC
TAATGGAAGAGCTAAATCGCAGCAAGAAGGACTTTGAAGCAATCATTCAAGCCAAGAACAAAGAATTAGA
GCAGACCAAGGAAGAGAAGGAGAAGATGCAAGCACAGAAGGAAGAAGTTCTTAGCCACATGAATGATGTG
CTAGAGAATGAGCTCCAATGTATTATTTGTTCAGAATACTTCATTGAGGCTGTCACCTTGAACTGTGCCC
ACAGTTTCTGCTCCTACTGTATCAATGAATGGATGAAGCGGAAGATAGAATGCCCCATTTGTCGGAAGGA
CATTAAGTCCAAAACATACTCTTTGGTTCTGGACAATTGCATTAATAAGATGGTAAATAATCTGAGCTCA
GAAGTGAAAGAACGACGAATTGTTCTCATTGCGGCTGCAGCAGCAAAGAGATTGTTCCTCGAGTCTAGAG
GGCCCTTCGAACAAAAACTCATCTCAGAAGAGGATCTGAATATGCATACCGGTCATCATCACCATCACCA
TTGAGTTTAAACCCGCTGATCAGCCTCGACTGTGCCTTCTAGTTGCCAGCCATCTGTTGTTTGCCCCTCC
CCCGTGCCTTCCTTGACCCTGGAAGGTGCCACTCCCACTGTCCTTTCCTAATAAAATGAGGAAATTGCAT
CGCATTGTCTGAGTAGGTGTCATTCTATTCTGGGGGGTGGGGTGGGGCAGGACAGCAAGGGGGAGGATTG
GGAAGACAATAGCAGGCATGCTGGGGATGCGGTGGGCTCTATGGCTTCTGAGGCGGAAAGAACCAGCTGG
GGCTCTAGGGGGTATCCCC
[124 nt withheld, positions 5060-5183]
C
[91 nt withheld, positions 5185-5275]
A
[49 nt withheld, positions 5277-5325]
CCTTTGACGTTGGAGTCCACGTTCTTT
[37 nt withheld, positions 5353-5389]
ACCCTATCTCGGTCTATTCTTTTGATTTATAAGGGATTTTGCCGATTTCGGCCTATTGGTTAAAAAATGA
GCTGATTTAACAAAAATTTAACGCGAATTAATTCTGTGGAATGTGTGTCAGTTAGGGTGTGGAAAGTCCC
CAGGCTCCCCAGCAGGCAGAAGTATGCAAAGCATGCATCTCAATTAGTCAGCAACCAGGTGTGGAAAGTC
CCCAGGCTCCCCAGCAGGCAGAAGTATGCAAAGCATGCATCTCAATTAGTCAGCAACCATAGTCCCGCCC
CTAACTCCGCCCATCCCGCCCCTAACTCCGCCCAGTTCCGCCCATTCTCCGCCCCATGGCTGACTAATTT
TTTTTATTTATGCAGAGGCCGAGGCCGCCTCTGCCTCTGAGCTATTCCAGAAGTAGTGAGGAGGCTTTTT
TGGAGGCCTAGGCTTTTGCAAAAAGCTCCCGGGAGCTTGTATATCCATTTTCGGATCTGATCAGCACGTG
TTGACAATTAATCATCGGCATAGTATATCGGCATAGTATAATACGACAAGGTGAGGAACTAAACCATGGC
CAAGTTGACCAGTGCCGTTCCGGTGCTCACCGCGCGCGACGTCGCCGGAGCGGTCGAGTTCTGGACCGAC
CGGCTCGGGTTCTCCCGGGACTTCGTGGAGGACGACTTCGCCGGTGTGGTCCGGGACGACGTGACCCTGT
TCATCAGCGCGGTCCAGGACCAGGTGGTGCCGGACAACACCCTGGCCTGGGTGTGGGTGCGCGGCCTGGA
CGAGCTGTACGCCGAGTGGTCGGAGGTCGTGTCCACGAACTTCCGGGACGCCTCCGGGCCGGCCATGACC
GAGATCGGCGAGCAGCCGTGGGGGCGGGAGTTCGCCCTGCGCGACCCGGCCGGCAACTGCGTGCACTTCG
TGGCCGAGGAGCAGGACTGACACGTGCTACGAGATTTCGATTCCACCGCCGCCTTCTATGAAAGGTTGGG
CTTCGGAATCGTTTTCCGGGACGCCGGCTGGATGATCCTCCAGCGCGGGGATCTCATGCTGGAGTTCTTC
GCCCACCCCAACTTGTTTATTGCAGCTTATAATGGTTACAAATAAAGCAATAGCATCACAAATTTCACAA
ATAAAGCATTTTTTTCACTGCATTCTAGTTGTGGTTTGTCCAAACTCATCAATGTATCTTATCATGTCT
